>Addgene plasmid #80205 | non-targeting control gRNA (BRDN0001149013) | depositor full sequence | sequence record 150888 | Full Sequence
CCCGGGTGCAAAGATGGATAAAGTTTTAAACAGAGAGGAATCTTTGCAGCTAATGGACCTTCTAGGTCTT
GAAAGGAGTGGGAATTGGCTCCGGTGCCCGTCAGTGGGCAGAGCGCACATCGCCCACAGTCCCCGAGAAG
TTGGGGGGAGGGGTCGGCAATTGATCCGGTGCCTAGAGAAGGTGGCGCGGGGTAAACTGGGAAAGTGATG
TCGTGTACTGGCTCCGCCTTTTTCCCGAGGGTGGGGGAGAACCGTATATAAGTGCAGTAGTCGCCGTGAA
CGTTCTTTTTCGCAACGGGTTTGCCGCCAGAACACAGGTAAGTGCCGTGTGTGGTTCCCGCGGGCCTGGC
CTCTTTACGGGTTATGGCCCTTGCGTGCCTTGAATTACTTCCACCTGGCTGCAGTACGTGATTCTTGATC
CCGAGCTTCGGGTTGGAAGTGGGTGGGAGAGTTCGAGGCCTTGCGCTTAAGGAGCCCCTTCGCCTCGTGC
TTGAGTTGAGGCCTGGCCTGGGCGCTGGGGCCGCCGCGTGCGAATCTGGTGGCACCTTCGCGCCTGTCTC
GCTGCTTTCGATAAGTCTCTAGCCATTTAAAATTTTTGATGACCTGCTGCGACGCTTTTTTTCTGGCAAG
ATAGTCTTGTAAATGCGGGCCAAGATCTGCACACTGGTATTTCGGTTTTTGGGGCCGCGGGCGGCGACGG
GGCCCGTGCGTCCCAGCGCACATGTTCGGCGAGGCGGGGCCTGCGAGCGCGGCCACCGAGAATCGGACGG
GGGTAGTCTCAAGCTGGCCGGCCTGCTCTGGTGCCTGGCCTCGCGCCGCCGTGTATCGCCCCGCCCTGGG
CGGCAAGGCTGGCCCGGTCGGCACCAGTTGCGTGAGCGGAAAGATGGCCGCTTCCCGGCCCTGCTGCAGG
GAGCTCAAAATGGAGGACGCGGCGCTCGGGAGAGCGGGCGGGTGAGTCACCCACACAAAGGAAAAGGGCC
TTTCCGTCCTCAGCCGTCGCTTCATGTGACTCCACGGAGTACCGGGCGCCGTCCAGGCACCTCGATTAGT
TCTCGAGCTTTTGGAGTACGTCGTCTTTAGGTTGGGGGGAGGGGTTTTATGCGATGGAGTTTCCCCACAC
TGAGTGGGTGGAGACTGAAGTTAGGCCAGCTTGGCACTTGATGTAATTCTCCTTGGAATTTGCCCTTTTT
GAGTTTGGATCTTGGTTCATTCTCAAGCCTCAGACAGTGGTTCAAAGTTTTTTTCTTCCATTTCAGGTGT
CGTGACGTACGGCCACCATGACCGAGTACAAGCCCACGGTGCGCCTCGCCACCCGCGACGACGTCCCCAG
GGCCGTACGCACCCTCGCCGCCGCGTTCGCCGACTACCCCGCCACGCGCCACACCGTCGATCCGGACCGC
CACATCGAGCGGGTCACCGAGCTGCAAGAACTCTTCCTCACGCGCGTCGGGCTCGACATCGGCAAGGTGT
GGGTCGCGGACGACGGCGCCGCCGTGGCGGTCTGGACCACGCCGGAGAGCGTCGAAGCGGGGGCGGTGTT
CGCCGAGATCGGCCCGCGCATGGCCGAGTTGAGCGGTTCCCGGCTGGCCGCGCAGCAACAGATGGAAGGC
CTCCTGGCGCCGCACCGGCCCAAGGAGCCCGCGTGGTTCCTGGCCACCGTCGGAGTCTCGCCCGACCACC
AGGGCAAGGGTCTGGGCAGCGCCGTCGTGCTCCCCGGAGTGGAGGCGGCCGAGCGCGCCGGGGTGCCCGC
CTTCCTGGAGACCTCCGCGCCCCGCAACCTCCCCTTCTACGAGCGGCTCGGCTTCACCGTCACCGCCGAC
GTCGAGGTGCCCGAAGGACCGCGCACCTGGTGCATGACCCGCAAGCCCGGTGCCTGAACGCGTTAAGTCG
ACAATCAACCTCTGGATTACAAAATTTGTGAAAGATTGACTGGTATTCTTAACTATGTTGCTCCTTTTAC
GCTATGTGGATACGCTGCTTTAATGCCTTTGTATCATGCTATTGCTTCCCGTATGGCTTTCATTTTCTCC
TCCTTGTATAAATCCTGGTTGCTGTCTCTTTATGAGGAGTTGTGGCCCGTTGTCAGGCAACGTGGCGTGG
TGTGCACTGTGTTTGCTGACGCAACCCCCACTGGTTGGGGCATTGCCACCACCTGTCAGCTCCTTTCCGG
GACTTTCGCTTTCCCCCTCCCTATTGCCACGGCGGAACTCATCGCCGCCTGCCTTGCCCGCTGCTGGACA
GGGGCTCGGCTGTTGGGCACTGACAATTCCGTGGTGTTGTCGGGGAAATCATCGTCCTTTCCTTGGCTGC
TCGCCTGTGTTGCCACCTGGATTCTGCGCGGGACGTCCTTCTGCTACGTCCCTTCGGCCCTCAATCCAGC
GGACCTTCCTTCCCGCGGCCTGCTGCCGGCTCTGCGGCCTCTTCCGCGTCTTCGCCTTCGCCCTCAGACG
AGTCGGATCTCCCTTTGGGCCGCCTCCCCGCGTCGACTTTAAGACCAATGACTTACAAGGCAGCTGTAGA
TCTTAGCCACTTTTTAAAAGAAAAGGGGGGACTGGAAGGGCTAATTCACTCCCAACGAAGACAAGATCTG
CTTTTTGCTTGTACTGGGTCTCTCTGGTTAGACCAGATCTGAGCCTGGGAGCTCTCTGGCTAACTAGGGA
ACCCACTGCTTAAGCCTCAATAAAGCTTGCCTTGAGTGCTTCAAGTAGTGTGTGCCCGTCTGTTGTGTGA
CTCTGGTAACTAGAGATCCCTCAGACCCTTTTAGTCAGTGTGGAAAATCTCTAGCAGTACGTATAGTAGT
TCATGTCATCTTATTATTCAGTATTTATAACTTGCAAAGAAATGAATATCAGAGAGTGAGAGGAACTTGT
TTATTGCAGCTTATAATGGTTACAAATAAAGCAATAGCATCACAAATTTCACAAATAAAGCATTTTTTTC
ACTGCATTCTAGTTGTGGTTTGTCCAAACTCATCAATGTATCTTATCATGTCTGGCTCTAGCTATCCCGC
CCCTAACTCCGCCCATCCCGCCCCTAACTCCGCCCAGTTCCGCCCATTCTCCGCCCCATGGCTGACTAAT
TTTTTTTATTTATGCAGAGGCCGAGGCCGCCTCGGCCTCTGAGCTATTCCAGAAGTAGTGAGGAGGCTTT
TTTGGAGGCCTAGGGACGTACCCAATTCGCCCTATAGTGAGTCGTATTACGCGCGCTCACTGGCCGTCGT
TTTACAACGTCGTGACTGGGAAAACCCTGGCGTTACCCAACTTAATCGCCTTGCAGCACATCCCCCTTTC
GCCAGCTGGCGTAATAGCGAAGAGGCCCGCACCGATCGCCCTTCCCAACAGTTGCGCAGCCTGAATGGCG
AATGGG
[124 nt withheld, positions 3367-3490]
C
[91 nt withheld, positions 3492-3582]
A
[49 nt withheld, positions 3584-3632]
CCTTTGACGTTGGAGTCCACGTTCTTT
[37 nt withheld, positions 3660-3696]
ACCCTATCTCGGTCTATTCTTTTGATTTATAAGGGATTTTGCCGATTTCGGCCTATTGGTTAAAAAATGA
GCTGATTTAACAAAAATTTAACGCGAATTTTAACAAAATATTAACGCTTACAATTTAGGTGGCACTTTTC
GGGGAAATGTGCGCGGAACCCCTATTTGTTTATTTTTCTAAATACATTCAAATATGTATCCGCTCATGAG
ACAATAACCCTGATAAATGCTTCAATAATATTGAAAAAGGAAGAGTATGAGTATTCAACATTTCCGTGTC
GCCCTTATTCCCTTTTTTGCGGCATTTTGCCTTCCTGTTTTTGCTCACCCAGAAACGCTGGTGAAAGTAA
AAGATGCTGAAGATCAGTTGGGTGCACGAGTGGGTTACATCGAACTGGATCTCAACAGCGGTAAGATCCT
TGAGAGTTTTCGCCCCGAAGAACGTTTTCCAATGATGAGCACTTTTAAAGTTCTGCTATGTGGCGCGGTA
TTATCCCGTATTGACGCCGGGCAAGAGCAACTCGGTCGCCGCATACACTATTCTCAGAATGACTTGGTTG
AGTACTCACCAGTCACAGAAAAGCATCTTACGGATGGCATGACAGTAAGAGAATTATGCAGTGCTGCCAT
AACCATGAGTGATAACACTGCGGCCAACTTACTTCTGACAACGATCGGAGGACCGAAGGAGCTAACCGCT
TTTTTGCACAACATGGGGGATCATGTAACTCGCCTTGATCGTTGGGAACCGGAGCTGAATGAAGCCATAC
CAAACGACGAGCGTGACACCACGATGCCTGTAGCAATGGCAACAACGTTGCGCAAACTATTAACTGGCGA
ACTACTTACTCTAGCTTCCCGGCAACAATTAATAGACTGGATGGAGGCGGATAAAGTTGCAGGACCACTT
CTGCGCTCGGCCCTTCCGGCTGGCTGGTTTATTGCTGATAAATCTGGAGCCGGTGAGCGTGGGTCTCGCG
GTATCATTGCAGCACTGGGGCCAGATGGTAAGCCCTCCCGTATCGTAGTTATCTACACGACGGGGAGTCA
GGCAACTATGGATGAACGAAATAGACAGATCGCTGAGATAGGTGCCTCACTGATTAAGCATTGGTAACTG
TCAGACCAAGTTTACTCATATATACTTTAGATTGATTTAAAACTTCATTTTTAATTTAAAAGGATCTAGG
TGAAGATCCTTTTTGATAATCTCATGACCAAAATCCCTTAACGTGAGTTTTCGTTCCACTGAGCGTCAGA
CCCCGTAGAAAAGATCAAAGGATCTTCTTGAGATCCTTTTTTTCTGCGCGTAATCTGCTGCTTGCAAACA
AAAAAACCACCGCTACCAGCGGTGGTTTGTTTGCCGGATCAAGAGCTACCAACTCTTTTTCCGAAGGTAA
CTGGCTTCAGCAGAGCGCAGATACCAAATACTGTTCTTCTAGTGTAGCCGTAGTTAGGCCACCACTTCAA
GAACTCTGTAGCACCGCCTACATACCTCGCTCTGCTAATCCTGTTACCAGTGGCTGCTGCCAGTGGCGAT
AAGTCGTGTCTTACCGGGTTGGACTCAAGACGATAGTTACCGGATAAGGCGCAGCGGTCGGGCTGAACGG
GGGGTTCGTGCACACAGCCCAGCTTGGAGCGAACGACCTACACCGAACTGAGATACCTACAGCGTGAGCT
ATGAGAAAGCGCCACGCTTCCCGAAGGGAGAAAGGCGGACAGGTATCCGGTAAGCGGCAGGGTCGGAACA
GGAGAGCGCACGAGGGAGCTTCCAGGGGGAAACGCCTGGTATCTTTATAGTCCTGTCGGGTTTCGCCACC
TCTGACTTGAGCGTCGATTTTTGTGATGCTCGTCAGGGGGGCGGAGCCTATGGAAAAACGCCAGCAACGC
GGCCTTTTTACGGTTCCTGGCCTTTTGCTGGCCTTTTGCTCACATGTTCTTTCCTGCGTTATCCCCTGAT
TCTGTGGATAACCGTATTACCGCCTTTGAGTGAGCTGATACCGCTCGCCGCAGCCGAACGACCGAGCGCA
GCGAGTCAGTGAGCGAGGAAGCGGAAGAGCGCCCAATACGCAAACCGCCTCTCCCCGCGCGTTGGCCGAT
TCATTAATGCAGCTGGCACGACAGGTTTCCCGACTGGAAAGCGGGCAGTGAGCGCAACGCAATTAATGTG
AGTTAGCTCACTCATTAGGCACCCCAGGCTTTACACTTTATGCTTCCGGCTCGTATGTTGTGTGGAATTG
TGAGCGGATAACAATTTCACACAGGAAACAGCTATGACCATGATTACGCCAAGCGCGCAATTAACCCTCA
CTAAAGGGAACAAAAGCTGGAGCTGCAAGCTTAATGTAGTCTTATGCAATACTCTTGTAGTCTTGCAACA
TGGTAACGATGAGTTAGCAACATGCCTTACAAGGAGAGAAAAAGCACCGTGCATGCCGATTGGTGGAAGT
AAGGTGGTACGATCGTGCCTTATTAGGAAGGCAACAGACGGGTCTGACATGGATTGGACGAACCACTGAA
TTGCCGCATTGCAGAGATATTGTATTTAAGTGCCTAGCTCGATACATAAACGGGTCTCTCTGGTTAGACC
AGATCTGAGCCTGGGAGCTCTCTGGCTAACTAGGGAACCCACTGCTTAAGCCTCAATAAAGCTTGCCTTG
AGTGCTTCAAGTAGTGTGTGCCCGTCTGTTGTGTGACTCTGGTAACTAGAGATCCCTCAGACCCTTTTAG
TCAGTGTGGAAAATCTCTAGCAGTGGCGCCCGAACAGGGACTTGAAAGCGAAAGGGAAACCAGAGGAGCT
CTCTCGACGCAGGACTCGGCTTGCTGAAGCGCGCACGGCAAGAGGCGAGGGGCGGCGACTGGTGAGTACG
CCAAAAATTTTGACTAGCGGAGGCTAGAAGGAGAGAGATGGGTGCGAGAGCGTCAGTATTAAGCGGGGGA
GAATTAGATCGCGATGGGAAAAAATTCGGTTAAGGCCAGGGGGAAAGAAAAAATATAAATTAAAACATAT
AGTATGGGCAAGCAGGGAGCTAGAACGATTCGCAGTTAATCCTGGCCTGTTAGAAACATCAGAAGGCTGT
AGACAAATACTGGGACAGCTACAACCATCCCTTCAGACAGGATCAGAAGAACTTAGATCATTATATAATA
CAGTAGCAACCCTCTATTGTGTGCATCAAAGGATAGAGATAAAAGACACCAAGGAAGCTTTAGACAAGAT
AGAGGAAGAGCAAAACAAAAGTAAGACCACCGCACAGCAAGCGGCCGCTGATCTTCAGACCTGGAGGAGG
AGATATGAGGGACAATTGGAGAAGTGAATTATATAAATATAAAGTAGTAAAAATTGAACCATTAGGAGTA
GCACCCACCAAGGCAAAGAGAAGAGTGGTGCAGAGAGAAAAAAGAGCAGTGGGAATAGGAGCTTTGTTCC
TTGGGTTCTTGGGAGCAGCAGGAAGCACTATGGGCGCAGCGTCAATGACGCTGACGGTACAGGCCAGACA
ATTATTGTCTGGTATAGTGCAGCAGCAGAACAATTTGCTGAGGGCTATTGAGGCGCAACAGCATCTGTTG
CAACTCACAGTCTGGGGCATCAAGCAGCTCCAGGCAAGAATCCTGGCTGTGGAAAGATACCTAAAGGATC
AACAGCTCCTGGGGATTTGGGGTTGCTCTGGAAAACTCATTTGCACCACTGCTGTGCCTTGGAATGCTAG
TTGGAGTAATAAATCTCTGGAACAGATTTGGAATCACACGACCTGGATGGAGTGGGACAGAGAAATTAAC
AATTACACAAGCTTAATACACTCCTTAATTGAAGAATCGCAAAACCAGCAAGAAAAGAATGAACAAGAAT
TATTGGAATTAGATAAATGGGCAAGTTTGTGGAATTGGTTTAACATAACAAATTGGCTGTGGTATATAAA
ATTATTCATAATGATAGTAGGAGGCTTGGTAGGTTTAAGAATAGTTTTTGCTGTACTTTCTATAGTGAAT
AGAGTTAGGCAGGGATATTCACCATTATCGTTTCAGACCCACCTCCCAACCCCGAGGGGACCCAGAGAGG
GCCTATTTCCCATGATTCCTTCATATTTGCATATACGATACAAGGCTGTTAGAGAGATAATTAGAATTAA
TTTGACTGTAAACACAAAGATATTAGTACAAAATACGTGACGTAGAAAGTAATAATTTCTTGGGTAGTTT
GCAGTTTTAAAATTATGTTTTAAAATGGACTATCATATGCTTACCGTAACTTGAAAGTATTTCGATTTCT
TGGCTTTATATATCTTGTGGAAAGGACGAAACACCGCCATCACCGATCGTGAGCCTGTTTTAGAGCTAGA
AATAGCAAGTTAAAATAAGGCTAGTCCGTTATCAACTTGAAAAAGTGGCACCGAGTCGGTGCTTTTTTAA
GCTTGGCGTAACTAGATCTTGAGACAAATGGCAGTATTCATCCACAATTTTAAAAGAAAAGGGGGGATTG
GGGGGTACAGTGCAGGGGAAAGAATAGTAGACATAATAGCAACAGACATACAAACTAAAGAATTACAAAA
ACAAATTACAAAAATTCAAAATTTTCGGGTTTATTACAGGGACAGCAGAGATCCACTTTGGCGCCGGCTC
GAGGGGG
Features (pLannotate 1.2.2; 29 found; start..end, strand, type, name):
     14..80      +  CDS            small t antigen (fragment): SV40 (simian virus 40) small t antigen
    106..317     +  promoter       EF-1α core promoter: core promoter for human elongation factor EF-1α
    318..1256    +  intron         EF-1α intron A: intron upstream of the start codon of human EF-1α
   1278..1877    +  CDS            PuroR (fragment): puromycin N-acetyltransferase; pac from Streptomyces; confers resistance to puromycin
   1893..2481    +  misc_feature   WPRE: woodchuck hepatitis virus posttranscriptional regulatory element
   2532..2551    +  misc_feature   cPPT/CTS (fragment): central polypurine tract and central termination sequence of HIV-1
   2553..2786    +  LTR            3' LTR (ΔU3): self-inactivating 3' long terminal repeat (LTR) from HIV-1
   2864..2985    +  polyA_signal   SV40 poly(A) signal: SV40 polyadenylation signal
   3025..3160    +  rep_origin     SV40 ori: SV40 origin of replication
   3181..3199    -  promoter       T7 promoter: promoter for bacteriophage T7 RNA polymerase
   3207..3362    +  CDS            lacZα (fragment): LacZα fragment of β-galactosidase; lacZ fragment
   3367..3795    +  rep_origin     f1 ori (sequence partly withheld): f1 bacteriophage origin of replication; arrow indicates direction of (+) strand synthesis
   3848..3952    +  promoter       AmpR promoter: bla
   3953..4813    +  CDS            AmpR: β-lactamase; bla; confers resistance to ampicillin, carbenicillin, and related antibiotics
   4984..5572    +  rep_origin     ori: high-copy-number ColE1/pMB1/pBR322/pUC origin of replication
   5755..5847    +  CDS            lacI (fragment): lac repressor; lacI; The lac repressor binds to the lac operator to inhibit transcription in E. coli. This inhibition can be relieved by adding lactose or isopropyl-β-D-thiogalactopyranoside (IPTG).
   5860..5881    +  protein_bind   CAP binding site: CAP binding activates transcription in the presence of cAMP. E. coli catabolite activator protein
   5896..5926    +  promoter       lac promoter: promoter for the E. coli lac operon
   5934..5950    +  protein_bind   lac operator: The lac repressor binds to the lac operator to inhibit transcription in E. coli. This inhibition can be relieved by adding lactose or isopropyl-β-D-thiogalactopyranoside (IPTG). lac repressor encoded by lacI
   5995..6013    +  promoter       T3 promoter: promoter for bacteriophage T3 RNA polymerase
   6041..6267    +  promoter       RSV promoter: Rous sarcoma virus enhancer/promoter
   6268..6448    +  LTR            5' LTR (truncated): truncated 5' long terminal repeat (LTR) from HIV-1
   6495..6620    +  misc_feature   HIV-1 Ψ: packaging signal of human immunodeficiency virus type 1
   6604..6967    +  CDS            HIV-1 gag (fragment): gag protein from human immunodeficiency virus 1; gag
   7113..7346    +  misc_feature   RRE: The Rev response element (RRE) of HIV-1 allows for Rev-dependent mRNA export from the nucleus to the cytoplasm.
   7723..7749    +  CDS            Rev (fragment): human immunodeficiency virus 1 (HIV-1) Rev protein; rev; enhances nuclear export of unspliced and incompletely spliced viral mRNAs
   7753..7993    +  promoter       U6 promoter: RNA polymerase III promoter for human U6 snRNA
   8023..8098    +  misc_RNA       gRNA scaffold: guide RNA scaffold for the Streptococcus pyogenes CRISPR/Cas9 system
   8154..8271    +  misc_feature   cPPT/CTS: central polypurine tract and central termination sequence of HIV-1
