[The description below was written by a language model from this plasmid's Addgene catalogue record and pLannotate feature annotations shown in this document.]
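Description:
Non-targeting control gRNA (BRDN0001149013) is a third-generation lentiviral guide RNA plasmid built on the lentiGuide-Puro backbone. It is intended for delivery into mammalian cells as a negative control in CRISPR-Cas9 experiments. It is propagated in E. coli as a high-copy plasmid through a ColE1/pUC-type origin, with ampicillin selection from the β-lactamase gene. The backbone also carries an f1 origin, an SV40 origin and poly(A) signal, and remnants of lac and phage-promoter cloning sequences.

The annotated 8.3 kb sequence shows a typical self-inactivating HIV-1 transfer vector. An RSV promoter fused to a truncated 5' LTR drives genomic RNA production in packaging cells independently of Tat. It is followed by the Ψ packaging signal with a partial gag region, the Rev response element for Rev-dependent nuclear export, and a cPPT/CTS that aids nuclear import of the viral genome. A WPRE enhances transcript expression, and the ΔU3 3' LTR inactivates the viral promoter after integration.

Two expression units lie between the LTRs. A human U6 RNA polymerase III promoter transcribes the 20-nt control spacer joined to the Streptococcus pyogenes Cas9 guide scaffold. An EF-1α core promoter with its first intron drives puromycin N-acetyltransferase, which allows selection of transduced cells. No Cas9 coding sequence is annotated, so the nuclease must be supplied separately, for example in cells that already express Cas9. The record lists the species as human, consistent with a guide designed not to target the human genome. The plasmid therefore serves as a baseline for the effects of transduction, selection and Cas9 activity alongside gene-targeting guides in the same backbone.
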