Addgene plasmid #80205: non-targeting control gRNA (BRDN0001149013)
Purpose: 3rd generation lentiviral gRNA plasmid, non-targeting control gRNA
Depositing lab: John Doench & David Root. Depositing organization: Broad Institute. Publication: Optimized sgRNA design to maximize activity and minimize off-target effects of CRISPR-Cas9. Doench JG, Fusi N, Sullender M, Hegde M, Vaimberg EW, Donovan KF, Smith I, Tothova Z, Wilen C, Orchard R, Virgin HW, Listgarten J, Root DE. Nat Biotechnol. 2016 Jan 18. doi: 10.1038/nbt.3437. PubMed 26780180.
Backbone
  Vector backbone: lentiGuide-Puro
  Backbone manufacturer: Zhang Lab (Addgene plasmid # 52963)
  Vector type: Mammalian Expression, Lentiviral, CRISPR
  Selectable markers: Puromycin
Growth in bacteria
  Bacterial resistance: Ampicillin, 100 μg/mL
  Growth temperature: 37°C
  Growth strain: DH5alpha
  Copy number: High Copy
Gene/Insert
  Gene/Insert name: Non-targeting control gRNA
  gRNA/shRNA sequence: CCATCACCGATCGTGAGCCT
  Species: H. sapiens (human)
  Promoter: hU6
  Cloning method: Unknown
  Sequencing primers: 5′ U6-F; 3′ pS2-R
Terms and licenses: Academic/Nonprofit Terms; Industry Terms: Not Available to Industry
How to cite: non-targeting control gRNA (BRDN0001149013) was a gift from John Doench & David Root (Addgene plasmid # 80205 ; http://n2t.net/addgene:80205 ; RRID:Addgene_80205)
