>Addgene plasmid #80205 | non-targeting control gRNA (BRDN0001149013) | depositor partial sequence | sequence record 150889 | Target Sequence
CCATCACCGATCGTGAGCCT
