>Addgene plasmid #80205 | non-targeting control gRNA (BRDN0001149013) | addgene partial sequence | sequence record 189112 | hU6-F
AGAAAGTAATAATTTCTTGGGTAGTTTGCAGTTTTAAAATTATGTTTTAAAATGGACTATCATATGCTTA
CCGTAACTTGAAAGTATTTCGATTTCTTGGCTTTATATATCTTGTGGAAAGGACGAAACACCGCCATCAC
CGATCGTGAGCCTGTTTTAGAGCTAGAAATAGCAAGTTAAAATAAGGCTAGTCCGTTATCAACTTGAAAA
AGTGGCACCGAGTCGGTGCTTTTTTAAGCTTGGCGTAACTAGATCTTGAGACAAATGGCAGTATTCATCC
ACAATTTTAAAAGAAAAGGGGGGATTGGGGGGTACAGTGCAGGGGAAAGAATAGTAGACATAATAGCAAC
AGACATACAAACTAAAGAATTACAAAAACAAATTACAAAAATTCAAAATTTTCGGGTTTATTACAGGGAC
AGCAGAGATCCACTTTGGCGCCGGCTCGAGGGGGCCCGGGTGCAAAGATGGATAAAGTTTTAAACAGAGA
GGAATCTTTGCAGCTAATGGACCTTCTAGGTCTTGAAAGGAGTGGGAATTGGCTCCGGTGCCCGTCAGTG
GGCAGAGCGC
